>Addgene plasmid #199586 | pX330_EZH2gRNA14 | addgene full sequence | sequence record 392303 | Addgene Partial NGS Result
GAGGGCCTATTTCCCATGATTCCTTCATATTTGCATATACGATACAAGGCTGTTAGAGAGATAATTGGAA
TTAATTTGACTGTAAACACAAAGATATTAGTACAAAATACGTGACGTAGAAAGTAATAATTTCTTGGGTA
GTTTGCAGTTTTAAAATTATGTTTTAAAATGGACTATCATATGCTTACCGTAACTTGAAAGTATTTCGAT
TTCTTGGCTTTATATATCTTGTGGAAAGGACGAAACACCGACGAAGGTAGTCCGCGCCGTGTTTTAGAGC
TAGAAATAGCAAGTTAAAATAAGGCTAGTCCGTTATCAACTTGAAAAAGTGGCACCGAGTCGGTGCTTTT
TTGTTTTAGAGCTAGAAATAGCAAGTTAAAATAAGGCTAGTCCGTTTTTAGCGCGTGCGCCAATTCTGCA
GACAAATGGCTCTAGAGGTACCCGTTACATAACTTACGGTAAATGGCCCGCCTGGCTGACCGCCCAACGA
CCCCCGCCCATTGACGTCAATAGTAACGCCAATAGGGACTTTCCATTGACGTCAATGGGTGGAGTATTTA
CGGTAAACTGCCCACTTGGCAGTACATCAAGTGTATCATATGCCAAGTACGCCCCCTATTGACGTCAATG
ACGGTAAATGGCCCGCCTGGCATTGTGCCCAGTACATGACCTTATGGGACTTTCCTACTTGGCAGTACAT
CTACGTATTAGTCATCGCTATTACCATGGTCGAGGTGAGCCCCACGTTCTGCTTCACTCTCCCCATCTCC
CCCCCCTCCCCACCCCCAATTTTGTATTTATTTATTTTTTAATTATTTTGTGCAGCGATGGGGGCGGGGG
GGGGGGGGGGGCGCGCGCCAGGCGGGGCGGGGCGGGGCGAGGGGCGGGGCGGGGCGAGGCGGAGAGGTGC
GGCGGCAGCCAATCAGAGCGGCGCGCTCCGAAAGTTTCCTTTTATGGCGAGGCGGCGGCGGCGGCGGCCC
TATAAAAAGCGAAGCGCGCGGCGGGCGGGAGTCGCTGCGCGCTGCCTTCGCCCCGTGCCCCGCTCCGCCG
CCGCCTCGCGCCGCCCGCCCCGGCTCTGACTGACCGCGTTACTCCCACAGGTGAGCGGGCGGGACGGCCC
TTCTCCTCCGGGCTGTAATTAGCTGAGCAAGAGGTAAGGGTTTAAGGGATGGTTGGTTGGTGGGGTATTA
ATGTTTAATTACCTGGAGCACCTGCCTGAAATCACTTTTTTTCAGGTTGGACCGGTGCCACCATGGACTA
TAAGGACCACGACGGAGACTACAAGGATCATGATATTGATTACAAAGACGATGACGATAAGATGGCCCCA
AAGAAGAAGCGGAAGGTCGGTATCCACGGAGTCCCAGCAGCCGACAAGAAGTACAGCATCGGCCTGGACA
TCGGCACCAACTCTGTGGGCTGGGCCGTGATCACCGACGAGTACAAGGTGCCCAGCAAGAAATTCAAGGT
GCTGGGCAACACCGACCGGCACAGCATCAAGAAGAACCTGATCGGAGCCCTGCTGTTCGACAGCGGCGAA
ACAGCCGAGGCCACCCGGCTGAAGAGAACCGCCAGAAGAAGATACACCAGACGGAAGAACCGGATCTGCT
ATCTGCAAGAGATCTTCAGCAACGAGATGGCCAAGGTGGACGACAGCTTCTTCCACAGACTGGAAGAGTC
CTTCCTGGTGGAAGAGGATAAGAAGCACGAGCGGCACCCCATCTTCGGCAACATCGTGGACGAGGTGGCC
TACCACGAGAAGTACCCCACCATCTACCACCTGAGAAAGAAACTGGTGGACAGCACCGACAAGGCCGACC
TGCGGCTGATCTATCTGGCCCTGGCCCACATGATCAAGTTCCGGGGCCACTTCCTGATCGAGGGCGACCT
GAACCCCGACAACAGCGACGTGGACAAGCTGTTCATCCAGCTGGTGCAGACCTACAACCAGCTGTTCGAG
GAAAACCCCATCAACGCCAGCGGCGTGGACGCCAAGGCCATCCTGTCTGCCAGACTGAGCAAGAGCAGAC
GGCTGGAAAATCTGATCGCCCAGCTGCCCGGCGAGAAGAAGAATGGCCTGTTCGGAAACCTGATTGCCCT
GAGCCTGGGCCTGACCCCCAACTTCAAGAGCAACTTCGACCTGGCCGAGGATGCCAAACTGCAGCTGAGC
AAGGACACCTACGACGACGACCTGGACAACCTGCTGGCCCAGATCGGCGACCAGTACGCCGACCTGTTTC
TGGCCGCCAAGAACCTGTCCGACGCCATCCTGCTGAGCGACATCCTGAGAGTGAACACCGAGATCACCAA
GGCCCCCCTGAGCGCCTCTATGATCAAGAGATACGACGAGCACCACCAGGACCTGACCCTGCTGAAAGCT
CTCGTGCGGCAGCAGCTGCCTGAGAAGTACAAAGAGATTTTCTTCGACCAGAGCAAGAACGGCTACGCCG
GCTACATTGACGGCGGAGCCAGCCAGGAAGAGTTCTACAAGTTCATCAAGCCCATCCTGGAAAAGATGGA
CGGCACCGAGGAACTGCTCGTGAAGCTGAACAGAGAGGACCTGCTGCGGAAGCAGCGGACCTTCGACAAC
GGCAGCATCCCCCACCAGATCCACCTGGGAGAGCTGCACGCCATTCTGCGGCGGCAGGAAGATTTTTACC
CATTCCTGAAGGACAACCGGGAAAAGATCGAGAAGATCCTGACCTTCCGCATCCCCTACTACGTGGGCCC
TCTGGCCAGGGGAAACAGCAGATTCGCCTGGATGACCAGAAAGAGCGAGGAAACCATCACCCCCTGGAAC
TTCGAGGAAGTGGTGGACAAGGGCGCTTCCGCCCAGAGCTTCATCGAGCGGATGACCAACTTCGATAAGA
ACCTGCCCAACGAGAAGGTGCTGCCCAAGCACAGCCTGCTGTACGAGTACTTCACCGTGTATAACGAGCT
GACCAAAGTGAAATACGTGACCGAGGGAATGAGAAAGCCCGCCTTCCTGAGCGGCGAGCAGAAAAAGGCC
ATCGTGGACCTGCTGTTCAAGACCAACCGGAAAGTGACCGTGAAGCAGCTGAAAGAGGACTACTTCAAGA
AAATCGAGTGCTTCGACTCCGTGGAAATCTCCGGCGTGGAAGATCGGTTCAACGCCTCCCTGGGCACATA
CCACGATCTGCTGAAAATTATCAAGGACAAGGACTTCCTGGACAATGAGGAAAACGAGGACATTCTGGAA
GATATCGTGCTGACCCTGACACTGTTTGAGGACAGAGAGATGATCGAGGAACGGCTGAAAACCTATGCCC
ACCTGTTCGACGACAAAGTGATGAAGCAGCTGAAGCGGCGGAGATACACCGGCTGGGGCAGGCTGAGCCG
GAAGCTGATCAACGGCATCCGGGACAAGCAGTCCGGCAAGACAATCCTGGATTTCCTGAAGTCCGACGGC
TTCGCCAACAGAAACTTCATGCAGCTGATCCACGACGACAGCCTGACCTTTAAAGAGGACATCCAGAAAG
CCCAGGTGTCCGGCCAGGGCGATAGCCTGCACGAGCACATTGCCAATCTGGCCGGCAGCCCCGCCATTAA
GAAGGGCATCCTGCAGACAGTGAAGGTGGTGGACGAGCTCGTGAAAGTGATGGGCCGGCACAAGCCCGAG
AACATCGTGATCGAAATGGCCAGAGAGAACCAGACCACCCAGAAGGGACAGAAGAACAGCCGCGAGAGAA
TGAAGCGGATCGAAGAGGGCATCAAAGAGCTGGGCAGCCAGATCCTGAAAGAACACCCCGTGGAAAACAC
CCAGCTGCAGAACGAGAAGCTGTACCTGTACTACCTGCAGAATGGGCGGGATATGTACGTGGACCAGGAA
CTGGACATCAACCGGCTGTCCGACTACGATGTGGACCATATCGTGCCTCAGAGCTTTCTGAAGGACGACT
CCATCGACAACAAGGTGCTGACCAGAAGCGACAAGAACCGGGGCAAGAGCGACAACGTGCCCTCCGAAGA
GGTCGTGAAGAAGATGAAGAACTACTGGCGGCAGCTGCTGAACGCCAAGCTGATTACCCAGAGAAAGTTC
GACAATCTGACCAAGGCCGAGAGAGGCGGCCTGAGCGAACTGGATAAGGCCGGCTTCATCAAGAGACAGC
TGGTGGAAACCCGGCAGATCACAAAGCACGTGGCACAGATCCTGGACTCCCGGATGAACACTAAGTACGA
CGAGAATGACAAGCTGATCCGGGAAGTGAAAGTGATCACCCTGAAGTCCAAGCTGGTGTCCGATTTCCGG
AAGGATTTCCAGTTTTACAAAGTGCGCGAGATCAACAACTACCACCACGCCCACGACGCCTACCTGAACG
CCGTCGTGGGAACCGCCCTGATCAAAAAGTACCCTAAGCTGGAAAGCGAGTTCGTGTACGGCGACTACAA
GGTGTACGACGTGCGGAAGATGATCGCCAAGAGCGAGCAGGAAATCGGCAAGGCTACCGCCAAGTACTTC
TTCTACAGCAACATCATGAACTTTTTCAAGACCGAGATTACCCTGGCCAACGGCGAGATCCGGAAGCGGC
CTCTGATCGAGACAAACGGCGAAACCGGGGAGATCGTGTGGGATAAGGGCCGGGATTTTGCCACCGTGCG
GAAAGTGCTGAGCATGCCCCAAGTGAATATCGTGAAAAAGACCGAGGTGCAGACAGGCGGCTTCAGCAAA
GAGTCTATCCTGCCCAAGAGGAACAGCGATAAGCTGATCGCCAGAAAGAAGGACTGGGACCCTAAGAAGT
ACGGCGGCTTCGACAGCCCCACCGTGGCCTATTCTGTGCTGGTGGTGGCCAAAGTGGAAAAGGGCAAGTC
CAAGAAACTGAAGAGTGTGAAAGAGCTGCTGGGGATCACCATCATGGAAAGAAGCAGCTTCGAGAAGAAT
CCCATCGACTTTCTGGAAGCCAAGGGCTACAAAGAAGTGAAAAAGGACCTGATCATCAAGCTGCCTAAGT
ACTCCCTGTTCGAGCTGGAAAACGGCCGGAAGAGAATGCTGGCCTCTGCCGGCGAACTGCAGAAGGGAAA
CGAACTGGCCCTGCCCTCCAAATATGTGAACTTCCTGTACCTGGCCAGCCACTATGAGAAGCTGAAGGGC
TCCCCCGAGGATAATGAGCAGAAACAGCTGTTTGTGGAACAGCACAAGCACTACCTGGACGAGATCATCG
AGCAGATCAGCGAGTTCTCCAAGAGAGTGATCCTGGCCGACGCTAATCTGGACAAAGTGCTGTCCGCCTA
CAACAAGCACCGGGATAAGCCCATCAGAGAGCAGGCCGAGAATATCATCCACCTGTTTACCCTGACCAAT
CTGGGAGCCCCTGCCGCCTTCAAGTACTTTGACACCACCATCGACCGGAAGAGGTACACCAGCACCAAAG
AGGTGCTGGACGCCACCCTGATCCACCAGAGCATCACCGGCCTGTACGAGACACGGATCGACCTGTCTCA
GCTGGGAGGCGACAAAAGGCCGGCGGCCACGAAAAAGGCCGGCCAGGCAAAAAAGAAAAAGTAAGAATTC
CTAGAGCTCGCTGATCAGCCTCGACTGTGCCTTCTAGTTGCCAGCCATCTGTTGTTTGCCCCTCCCCCGT
GCCTTCCTTGACCCTGGAAGGTGCCACTCCCACTGTCCTTTCCTAATAAAATGAGGAAATTGCATCGCAT
TGTCTGAGTAGGTGTCATTCTATTCTGGGGGGTGGGGTGGGGCAGGACAGCAAGGGGGAGGATTGGGAAG
AGAATAGCAGGCATGCTGGGGAGCGGCCGCAGGAACCCCTAGTGATGGAGTTGGCCACTCCCTCTCTGCG
CGCTCGCTCGCTCACTGAGGCCGGGCGACCAAAGGTCGCCCGACGCCCGGGCTTTGCCCGGGCGGCCTCA
GTGAGCGAGCGAGCGCGCAGCTGCCTGCAGGGGCGCCTGATGCGGTATTTTCTCCTTACGCATCTGTGCG
GTATTTCACACCGCATA
[95 nt withheld, positions 5968-6062]
T
[46 nt withheld, positions 6064-6109]
C
[141 nt withheld, positions 6111-6251]
CCTTTGACGTTGGAGTCCACGTTCTTT
[37 nt withheld, positions 6279-6315]
ACTCTATCTCGGGCTATTCTTTTGATTTATAAGGGATTTTGCCGATTTCGGTCTATTGGTTAAAAAATGA
GCTGATTTAACAAAAATTTAACGCGAATTTTAACAAAATATTAACGTTTACAATTTTATGGTGCACTCTC
AGTACAATCTGCTCTGATGCCGCATAGTTAAGCCAGCCCCGACACCCGCCAACACCCGCTGACGCGCCCT
GACGGGCTTGTCTGCTCCCGGCATCCGCTTACAGACAAGCTGTGACCGTCTCCGGGAGCTGCATGTGTCA
GAGGTTTTCACCGTCATCACCGAAACGCGCGAGACGAAAGGGCCTCGTGATACGCCTATTTTTATAGGTT
AATGTCATGATAATAATGGTTTCTTAGACGTCAGGTGGCACTTTTCGGGGAAATGTGCGCGGAACCCCTA
TTTGTTTATTTTTCTAAATACATTCAAATATGTATCCGCTCATGAGACAATAACCCTGATAAATGCTTCA
ATAATATTGAAAAAGGAAGAGTATGAGTATTCAACATTTCCGTGTCGCCCTTATTCCCTTTTTTGCGGCA
TTTTGCCTTCCTGTTTTTGCTCACCCAGAAACGCTGGTGAAAGTAAAAGATGCTGAAGATCAGTTGGGTG
CACGAGTGGGTTACATCGAACTGGATCTCAACAGCGGTAAGATCCTTGAGAGTTTTCGCCCCGAAGAACG
TTTTCCAATGATGAGCACTTTTAAAGTTCTGCTATGTGGCGCGGTATTATCCCGTATTGACGCCGGGCAA
GAGCAACTCGGTCGCCGCATACACTATTCTCAGAATGACTTGGTTGAGTACTCACCAGTCACAGAAAAGC
ATCTTACGGATGGCATGACAGTAAGAGAATTATGCAGTGCTGCCATAACCATGAGTGATAACACTGCGGC
CAACTTACTTCTGACAACGATCGGAGGACCGAAGGAGCTAACCGCTTTTTTGCACAACATGGGGGATCAT
GTAACTCGCCTTGATCGTTGGGAACCGGAGCTGAATGAAGCCATACCAAACGACGAGCGTGACACCACGA
TGCCTGTAGCAATGGCAACAACGTTGCGCAAACTATTAACTGGCGAACTACTTACTCTAGCTTCCCGGCA
ACAATTAATAGACTGGATGGAGGCGGATAAAGTTGCAGGACCACTTCTGCGCTCGGCCCTTCCGGCTGGC
TGGTTTATTGCTGATAAATCTGGAGCCGGTGAGCGTGGAAGCCGCGGTATCATTGCAGCACTGGGGCCAG
ATGGTAAGCCCTCCCGTATCGTAGTTATCTACACGACGGGGAGTCAGGCAACTATGGATGAACGAAATAG
ACAGATCGCTGAGATAGGTGCCTCACTGATTAAGCATTGGTAACTGTCAGACCAAGTTTACTCATATATA
CTTTAGATTGATTTAAAACTTCATTTTTAATTTAAAAGGATCTAGGTGAAGATCCTTTTTGATAATCTCA
TGACCAAAATCCCTTAACGTGAGTTTTCGTTCCACTGAGCGTCAGACCCCGTAGAAAAGATCAAAGGATC
TTCTTGAGATCCTTTTTTTCTGCGCGTAATCTGCTGCTTGCAAACAAAAAAACCACCGCTACCAGCGGTG
GTTTGTTTGCCGGATCAAGAGCTACCAACTCTTTTTCCGAAGGTAACTGGCTTCAGCAGAGCGCAGATAC
CAAATACTGTTCTTCTAGTGTAGCCGTAGTTAGGCCACCACTTCAAGAACTCTGTAGCACCGCCTACATA
CCTCGCTCTGCTAATCCTGTTACCAGTGGCTGCTGCCAGTGGCGATAAGTCGTGTCTTACCGGGTTGGAC
TCAAGACGATAGTTACCGGATAAGGCGCAGCGGTCGGGCTGAACGGGGGGTTCGTGCACACAGCCCAGCT
TGGAGCGAACGACCTACACCGAACTGAGATACCTACAGCGTGAGCTATGAGAAAGCGCCACGCTTCCCGA
AGGGAGAAAGGCGGACAGGTATCCGGTAAGCGGCAGGGTCGGAACAGGAGAGCGCACGAGGGAGCTTCCA
GGGGGAAACGCCTGGTATCTTTATAGTCCTGTCGGGTTTCGCCACCTCTGACTTGAGCGTCGATTTTTGT
GATGCTCGTCAGGGGGGCGGAGCCTATGGAAAAACGCCAGCAACGCGGCCTTTTTACGGTTCCTGGCCTT
TTGCTGGCCTTTTGCTCACATGT
Features (pLannotate 1.2.2; 18 found; start..end, strand, type, name):
      1..241     +  promoter       U6 promoter: RNA polymerase III promoter for human U6 snRNA
    271..346     +  misc_RNA       gRNA scaffold: guide RNA scaffold for the Streptococcus pyogenes CRISPR/Cas9 system
    353..396     +  misc_RNA       gRNA scaffold (fragment): guide RNA scaffold for the Streptococcus pyogenes CRISPR/Cas9 system
    443..728     +  enhancer       CMV enhancer: human cytomegalovirus immediate early enhancer; contains an 18-bp deletion relative to the standard CMV enhancer
    730..1007    +  promoter       chicken β-actin promoter: No description available
   1008..1235    +  intron         hybrid intron: hybrid between chicken β-actin (CBA) and minute virus of mice (MMV) introns (Gray et al., 2011)
   1373..2974    +  CDS            Cas9(N): N-terminal portion of Streptococcus pyogenes Cas9 (Zetsche et al., 2015)
   2975..5473    +  CDS            Cas9(C): C-terminal portion of Streptococcus pyogenes Cas9 (Zetsche et al., 2015)
   5474..5521    +  CDS            nucleoplasmin NLS: bipartite nuclear localization signal from nucleoplasmin
   5555..5666    +  polyA_signal   bGH poly(A) signal: bovine growth hormone polyadenylation signal
   5771..5911    +  repeat_region  AAV2 ITR: inverted terminal repeat of adeno-associated virus serotype 2 inverted
   5916..5967    -  misc_feature   bom (fragment): basis of mobility region from pBR322
   5986..6441    +  rep_origin     f1 ori (sequence partly withheld): f1 bacteriophage origin of replication; arrow indicates direction of (+) strand synthesis
   6442..6491    -  misc_feature   bom (fragment): basis of mobility region from pBR322
   6593..6628    -  CDS            rop (fragment): Rop protein, which maintains plasmids at low copy number; rop
   6723..6827    +  promoter       AmpR promoter: bla
   6828..7688    +  CDS            AmpR: β-lactamase; bla; confers resistance to ampicillin, carbenicillin, and related antibiotics
   7859..8447    +  rep_origin     ori: high-copy-number ColE1/pMB1/pBR322/pUC origin of replication
