[The description below was written by a language model from this plasmid's Addgene catalogue record and pLannotate feature annotations shown in this document.]
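Description:
pX330_EZH2gRNA14 is an all-in-one CRISPR/Cas9 plasmid built on the pX330 backbone, carrying a single guide RNA directed at the 5′ end of the mouse Ezh2 gene. The 20-nt spacer was inserted between the backbone's two BbsI sites, which were destroyed in the process, giving a total size of 8,508 bp. It sits between a human U6 RNA polymerase III promoter and the Streptococcus pyogenes gRNA scaffold, so the complete single guide RNA is transcribed in transfected mammalian cells. The annotation also picks up a second, partial scaffold fragment immediately downstream of the full one.

A second expression unit on the same plasmid supplies the nuclease. A CMV enhancer, chicken β-actin promoter and hybrid CBA/MVM intron drive S. pyogenes Cas9, which the annotation software splits into contiguous N- and C-terminal portions that together form one continuous coding region. Cas9 is followed by a nucleoplasmin bipartite nuclear localization signal and a bovine growth hormone polyadenylation signal. The unannotated stretch between the intron and the start of Cas9 may hold further N-terminal elements, but the feature table does not identify them. A single AAV2 ITR lies downstream of the poly(A) signal; with only one ITR annotated, the record gives no indication that the plasmid is meant for AAV packaging.

For propagation in E. coli the plasmid has a high-copy ColE1/pUC-type origin and a β-lactamase gene conferring ampicillin resistance, along with an f1 phage origin and small remnants of pBR322 bom and rop sequences. No mammalian selection marker or reporter is annotated. The plasmid is intended for Cas9 cleavage near the start of Ezh2 in mouse cells. The record does not specify whether the goal is gene disruption or some other edit, though the associated publication concerns EZH2 antibody specificity.
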