Addgene plasmid #199586: pX330_EZH2gRNA14
Purpose: Contains guide RNA to 5' end of mouse EZH2 gene
Depositing lab: Mauro Calabrese. Depositing organization: University of North Carolina at Chapel Hill. Publication: A monoclonal antibody raised against human EZH2 cross-reacts with the RNA-binding protein SAFB. Cherney RE, Mills CA, Herring LE, Braceros AK, Calabrese JM. bioRxiv. 2023 Apr 3:2023.04.03.535391. doi: 10.1101/2023.04.03.535391. Preprint. PubMed 37066147.
Backbone
  Vector backbone: pX330 (Addgene#42230)
  Backbone manufacturer: Addgene #42230
  Backbone size w/o insert (bp): 8488
  Total vector size (bp): 8508
  Vector type: Mammalian Expression, Bacterial Expression, Mouse Targeting, CRISPR
Growth in bacteria
  Bacterial resistance: Ampicillin, 100 μg/mL
  Growth temperature: 37°C
  Growth strain: DH5alpha
  Copy number: Unknown
Gene/Insert
  Gene/Insert name: EZH2
  gRNA/shRNA sequence: ACGAAGgtagtccgcgccgt
  Species: M. musculus (mouse)
  Entrez Gene: Ezh2 (a.k.a. Enx-1, Enx1h, KMT6, mKIAA4065)
  Cloning method: Restriction Enzyme; 5′ cloning site BbsI (destroyed during cloning); 3′ cloning site BbsI (destroyed during cloning)
  Sequencing primers: 5′ ACTATCATATGCTTACCGTAAC
Terms and licenses: Academic/Nonprofit Terms; Industry Terms: Not Available to Industry
How to cite: pX330_EZH2gRNA14 was a gift from Mauro Calabrese (Addgene plasmid # 199586 ; http://n2t.net/addgene:199586 ; RRID:Addgene_199586)
